Addgene plasmid #210723: pBabe-Sik-YF
Purpose: Construct for stable expression of constitutively active mouse Ptk6 (Sik) in mammalian cells.
Depositing lab: Angela Tyner. Depositing organization: University of Illinois at Chicago. Publication: Sik (BRK) phosphorylates Sam68 in the nucleus and negatively regulates its RNA binding ability. Derry JJ, Richard S, Valderrama Carvajal H, Ye X, Vasioukhin V, Cochrane AW, Chen T, Tyner AL. Mol Cell Biol. 2000 Aug;20(16):6114-26. doi: 10.1128/MCB.20.16.6114-6126.2000. PubMed 10913193.
Backbone
  Vector backbone: pBabe-puro
  Backbone size w/o insert (bp): 5061
  Total vector size (bp): 6413
  Vector type: Mammalian Expression
  Selectable markers: Puromycin
Growth in bacteria
  Bacterial resistance: Ampicillin, 100 μg/mL
  Growth temperature: 37°C
  Growth strain: DH5alpha
  Copy number: High Copy
Gene/Insert
  Gene/Insert name: Protein tyrosine kinase 6 (alt names: Ptk6; Sik)
  Species: M. musculus (mouse)
  Insert size (bp): 1352
  Mutation: Tyrosine 447 changed to Phenylalanine
  GenBank ID: NP_033210.1
  Entrez Gene: Ptk6 (a.k.a. BRK, Sik, Tksk, tks)
Terms and licenses: Academic/Nonprofit Terms; Industry Terms: Not Available to Industry
How to cite: pBabe-Sik-YF was a gift from Angela Tyner (Addgene plasmid # 210723 ; http://n2t.net/addgene:210723 ; RRID:Addgene_210723)
