[The description below was written by a language model from this plasmid's Addgene catalogue record and pLannotate feature annotations shown in this document.]
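Description:
pBabe-Sik-YF is a Moloney murine leukemia virus-based retroviral expression vector built on the pBabe-puro backbone (about 6.4 kb in total) for stable expression of a constitutively active form of mouse protein tyrosine kinase 6 (Ptk6, also called Sik; the mouse counterpart of BRK) in mammalian cells. In bacteria it is maintained through a high-copy ColE1/pUC-type origin and selected with ampicillin via the β-lactamase gene and its native promoter. A short lacI fragment in the backbone appears to be a non-functional remnant.

The retroviral cassette is flanked by MoMLV long terminal repeats. The 5' LTR is followed by a Ψ packaging signal and a truncated gag segment lacking its start codon, an extended packaging region that promotes efficient encapsidation of the vector RNA without producing Gag protein. The roughly 1.35 kb Ptk6 coding sequence lies directly downstream. No separate internal promoter is annotated ahead of it, so it is presumably transcribed from the 5' LTR, as is standard for pBabe vectors. The insert carries a tyrosine 447 to phenylalanine substitution, which the record describes as rendering the kinase constitutively active. No epitope tag or reporter is annotated. Downstream, an SV40 early promoter drives puromycin N-acetyltransferase, allowing puromycin selection of transduced or transfected cells. The annotation tool labels a short fragment next to the 3' LTR as a self-inactivating ΔU3 element, but a full LTR is annotated immediately after it.

The construct is suited to generating stable cell populations in which activated Ptk6 signalling can be studied. Its known substrates include RNA-binding proteins such as Sam68.
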