Features (pLannotate 1.2.2; 12 found; start..end, strand, type, name):
    154..1014    -  CDS            AmpR: β-lactamase; bla; confers resistance to ampicillin, carbenicillin, and related antibiotics
   1015..1119    -  promoter       AmpR promoter: bla
   1150..1619    +  LTR            LTR: long terminal repeat from Moloney murine leukemia virus
   1743..2017    +  misc_feature   MESV Ψ (fragment): packaging signal of murine embryonic stem cell virus
   2084..2500    +  CDS            gag (truncated): truncated Moloney murine leukemia virus (MMLV) gag gene lacking the start codon
   2568..3920    +  CDS            Ptk6: PTK6_MOUSE - Also known as Sik. Experimental evidence at protein level: Swiss-Prot protein existence level 1. Non-receptor tyrosine-protein kinase implicated in the regulation of a variety of signaling pathways that control the differentiation and maintenance of normal epithelia, as well as tumor growth. Function seems to be context dependent and differ depending on cell type, as well as its intracellular localization. A number of potential nuclear and cytoplasmic substrates have been identified. These include the RNA-binding proteins: KHDRBS1/SAM68, KHDRBS2/SLM1, KHDRBS3/SLM2 and SFPQ/PSF; tr
   4001..4211    +  promoter       SV40 promoter: SV40 early promoter
   4229..4828    +  CDS            PuroR: puromycin N-acetyltransferase; pac from Streptomyces alboniger; confers resistance to puromycin
   4927..5048    +  LTR            3' LTR (ΔU3) (fragment): self-inactivating 3' long terminal repeat (LTR) from Moloney murine leukemia virus
   5049..5518    +  LTR            LTR: long terminal repeat from Moloney murine leukemia virus
   5584..5636    -  CDS            lacI (fragment): lac repressor; lacI; The lac repressor binds to the lac operator to inhibit transcription in E. coli. This inhibition can be relieved by adding lactose or isopropyl-β-D-thiogalactopyranoside (IPTG).
   5819..6407    -  rep_origin     ori: high-copy-number ColE1/pMB1/pBR322/pUC origin of replication
>Addgene plasmid #210723 | pBabe-Sik-YF | addgene full sequence | sequence record 420225 | Addgene NGS Result
CCTTTGATCTTTTCTACGGGGTCTGACGCTCAGTGGAACGAAAACTCACGTTAAGGGATTTTGGTCATGA
GATTATCAAAAAGGATCTTCACCTAGATCCTTTTGCGGCCGCAAATCAATCTAAAGTATATATGAGTAAA
CTTGGTCTGACAGTTACCAATGCTTAATCAGTGAGGCACCTATCTCAGCGATCTGTCTATTTCGTTCATC
CATAGTTGCCTGACTCCCCGTCGTGTAGATAACTACGATACGGGAGGGCTTACCATCTGGCCCCAGTGCT
GCAATGATACCGCGAGACCCACGCTCACCGGCTCCAGATTTATCAGCAATAAACCAGCCAGCCGGAAGGG
CCGAGCGCAGAAGTGGTCCTGCAACTTTATCCGCCTCCATCCAGTCTATTAATTGTTGCCGGGAAGCTAG
AGTAAGTAGTTCGCCAGTTAATAGTTTGCGCAACGTTGTTGCCATTGCTACAGGCATCGTGGTGTCACGC
TCGTCGTTTGGTATGGCTTCATTCAGCTCCGGTTCCCAACGATCAAGGCGAGTTACATGATCCCCCATGT
TGTGCAAAAAAGCGGTTAGCTCCTTCGGTCCTCCGATCGTTGTCAGAAGTAAGTTGGCCGCAGTGTTATC
ACTCATGGTTATGGCAGCACTGCATAATTCTCTTACTGTCATGCCATCCGTAAGATGCTTTTCTGTGACT
GGTGAGTACTCAACCAAGTCATTCTGAGAATAGTGTATGCGGCGACCGAGTTGCTCTTGCCCGGCGTCAA
TACGGGATAATACCGCGCCACATAGCAGAACTTTAAAAGTGCTCATCATTGGAAAACGTTCTTCGGGGCG
AAAACTCTCAAGGATCTTACCGCTGTTGAGATCCAGTTCGATGTAACCCACTCGTGCACCCAACTGATCT
TCAGCATCTTTTACTTTCACCAGCGTTTCTGGGTGAGCAAAAACAGGAAGGCAAAATGCCGCAAAAAAGG
GAATAAGGGCGACACGGAAATGTTGAATACTCATACTCTTCCTTTTTCAATATTATTGAAGCATTTATCA
GGGTTATTGTCTCATGAGCGGATACATATTTGAATGTATTTAGAAAAATAAACAAATAGGGGTTCCGCGC
ACATTTCCCCGAAAAGTGCCACCTGCAGCCTGAATATGGGCCAAACAGGATATCTGTGGTAAGCAGTTCC
TGCCCCGGCTCAGGGCCAAGAACAGATGGAACAGCTGAATATGGGCCAAACAGGATATCTGTGGTAAGCA
GTTCCTGCCCCGGCTCAGGGCCAAGAACAGATGGTCCCCAGATGCGGTCCAGCCCTCAGCAGTTTCTAGA
GAACCATCAGATGTTTCCAGGGTGCCCCAAGGACCTGAAATGACCCTGTGCCTTATTTGAACTAACCAAT
CAGTTCGCTTCTCGCTTCTGTTCGCGCGCTTCTGCTCCCCGAGCTCAATAAAAGAGCCCACAACCCCTCA
CTCGGGGCGCCAGTCCTCCGATTGACTGAGTCGCCCGGGTACCCGTGTATCCAATAAACCCTCTTGCAGT
TGCATCCGACTTGTGGTCTCGCTGTTCCTTGGGAGGGTCTCCTCTGAGTGATTGACTACCCGTCAGCGGG
GGTCTTTCATTTGGGGGCTCGTCCGGGATCGGGAGACCCCTGCCCAGGGACCACCGACCCACCACCGGGA
GGCAAGCTGGCCAGCAACTTATCTGTGTCTGTCCGATTGTCTAGTGTCTATGACTGATTTTATGCGCCTG
CGTCGGTACTAGTTAGCTAACTAGCTCTGTATCTGGCGGACCCGTGGTGGAACTGACGAGTTCTGAACAC
CCGGCCGCAACCCTGGGAGACGTCCCAGGGACTTTGGGGGCCGTTTTTGTGGCCCGACCTGAGGAAGGGA
GTCGATGTGGAATCCGACCCCGTCAGGATATGTGGTTCTGGTAGGAGACGAGAACCTAAAACAGTTCCCG
CCTCCGTCTGAATTTTTGCTTTCGGTTTGGAACCGAAGCCGCGCGTCTTGTCTGCTGCAGCGCTGCAGCA
TCGTTCTGTGTTGTCTCTGTCTGACTGTGTTTCTGTATTTGTCTGAAAATTAGGGCCAGACTGTTACCAC
TCCCTTAAGTTTGACCTTAGGTCACTGGAAAGATGTCGAGCGGATCGCTCACAACCAGTCGGTAGATGTC
AAGAAGAGACGTTGGGTTACCTTCTGCTCTGCAGAATGGCCAACCTTTAACGTCGGATGGCCGCGAGACG
GCACCTTTAACCGAGACCTCATCACCCAGGTTAAGATCAAGGTCTTTTCACCTGGCCCGCATGGACACCC
AGACCAGGTCCCCTACATCGTGACCTGGGAAGCCTTGGCTTTTGACCCCCCTCCCTGGGTCAAGCCCTTT
GTACACCCTAAGCCTCCGCCTCCTCTTCCTCCATCCGCCCCGTCTCTCCCCCTTGAACCTCCTCGTTCGA
CCCCGCCTCGATCCTCCCTTTATCCAGCCCTCACTCCTTCTCTAGGCGCCGGCCGGATCCCAGTGTGGTG
GTACGTAGGAATTCGGCACGAGAGCTGACTCTGCCACTAAGCTTGCCATGGTGTCTTGGGACAAGGCTCA
CCTGGGTCCTAAGTATGTGGGCCTCTGGGACTTCAAGGCACGGACAGATGAGGAGCTGAGCTTTCAGGCA
GGAGACCTCCTCCATGTTACCAAGAAGGAGGAACTGTGGTGGTGGGCCACCCTGCTGGATGCAGAAGGCA
AGGCCTTGGCTGAGGGCTATGTGCCTCACAACTACCTGGCTGAGAAGGAAACTGTGGAGTCTGAACCGTG
GTTCTTTGGTTGCATCTCCCGCTCAGAGGCCATGCACAGGCTGCAGGCTGAGGACAACTCGAAGGGTGCC
TTCCTGATCAGAGTCAGCCAGAAGCCAGGAGCAGACTATGTCCTCTCTGTCCGGGATGCTCAGGCCGTGC
GACATTACAGGATCTGGAAGAACAACGAGGGCCGGCTGCACCTGAATGAGGCGGTATCCTTCTCCAATCT
GTCTGAGCTTGTGGACTACCATAAGACCCAGAGCCTGTCTCATGGCCTACAGCTGTCCATGCCCTGCTGG
AAGCACAAAACTGAGCCCTTGCCCCACTGGGATGACTGGGAGAGGCCGAGGGAGGAGTTCACACTCTGTA
AGAAGCTGGGGGCCGGCTACTTTGGGGAGGTCTTTGAAGCGCTCTGGAAAGGCCAGGTCCATGTGGCTGT
GAAGGTGATCTCTAGAGACAATCTCCTGCACCAGCACACCTTCCAGGCTGAGATTCAGGCCATGAAGAAG
CTGCGGCACAAGCACATCCTGTCACTGTACGCTGTGGCGACTGCAGGGGACCCGGTCTACATCATCACGG
AGCTCATGCCCAAGGGGAACCTGCTGCAGCTACTGCGTGACTCTGATGAGAAAGCCCTGCCTATTTTGGA
GCTGGTGGACTTTGCATCACAGGTTGCTGAGGGCATGTGCTACCTGGAATCTCAGAATTACATCCACCGT
GACCTGGCTGCAAGGAACGTTCTTGTTACAGAGAACAATCTCTGCAAAGTGGGGGACTTTGGGCTTGCCA
GGCTTGTCAAGGAGGACATCTACCTTTCCCATGAGCACAATGTCCCCTACAAATGGACAGCACCTGAGGC
ACTTTCCCGAGGGCATTACTCCATCAAGTCTGATGTCTGGTCTTTTGGAGTTCTTCTTCATGAAATTTTC
AGCAGGGGGCAGATGCCCTACCCAGGCATGTCCAATCATGAAACCTTCCTGAGGGTGGATGCCGGCTACC
GCATGCCCTGCCCTCTGGAGTGCCCACCCAACATACACAAGCTGATGCTCAGCTGCTGGAGCAGAGACCC
CAAGCAGAGACCTTGCTTCAAAGACCTGTGTGAGAAACTCACAGGTATCACCAGGTTTGAGAACCTGGTC
TGAGCTCGAATTCGCCAGCACAGTGGTCGACCCTGTGGAATGTGTGTCAGTTAGGGTGTGGAAAGTCCCC
AGGCTCCCCAGCAGGCAGAAGTATGCAAAGCATGCATCTCAATTAGTCAGCAACCATAGTCCCGCCCCTA
ACTCCGCCCATCCCGCCCCTAACTCCGCCCAGTTCCGCCCATTCTCCGCCCCATGGCTGACTAATTTTTT
TTATTTATGCAGAGGCCGAGGCCGCCTCGGCCTCTGAGCTATTCCAGAAGTAGTGAGGAGGCTTTTTTGG
AGGCCTAGGCTTTTGCAAAAAGCTTACCATGACCGAGTACAAGCCCACGGTGCGCCTCGCCACCCGCGAC
GACGTCCCCAGGGCCGTACGCACCCTCGCCGCCGCGTTCGCCGACTACCCCGCCACGCGCCACACCGTCG
ATCCGGACCGCCACATCGAGCGGGTCACCGAGCTGCAAGAACTCTTCCTCACGCGCGTCGGGCTCGACAT
CGGCAAGGTGTGGGTCGCGGACGACGGCGCCGCGGTGGCGGTCTGGACCACGCCGGAGAGCGTCGAAGCG
GGGGCGGTGTTCGCCGAGATCGGCCCGCGCATGGCCGAGTTGAGCGGTTCCCGGCTGGCCGCGCAGCAAC
AGATGGAAGGCCTCCTGGCGCCGCACCGGCCCAAGGAGCCCGCGTGGTTCCTGGCCACCGTCGGCGTCTC
GCCCGACCACCAGGGCAAGGGTCTGGGCAGCGCCGTCGTGCTCCCCGGAGTGGAGGCGGCCGAGCGCGCC
GGGGTGCCCGCCTTCCTGGAGACCTCCGCGCCCCGCAACCTCCCCTTCTACGAGCGGCTCGGCTTCACCG
TCACCGCCGACGTCGAGGTGCCCGAAGGACCGCGCACCTGGTGCATGACCCGCAAGCCCGGTGCCTGACG
CCCGCCCCACGACCCGCAGCGCCCGACCGAAAGGAGCGCACGACCCCATGCATCGATAAAATAAAAGATT
TTATTTAGTCTCCAGAAAAAGGGGGGAATGAAAGACCCCACCTGTAGGTTTGGCAAGCTAGCTTAAGTAA
CGCCATTTTGCAAGGCATGGAAAAATACATAACTGAGAATAGAGAAGTTCAGATCAAGGTCAGGAACAGA
TGGAACAGCTGAATATGGGCCAAACAGGATATCTGTGGTAAGCAGTTCCTGCCCCGGCTCAGGGCCAAGA
ACAGATGGAACAGCTGAATATGGGCCAAACAGGATATCTGTGGTAAGCAGTTCCTGCCCCGGCTCAGGGC
CAAGAACAGATGGTCCCCAGATGCGGTCCAGCCCTCAGCAGTTTCTAGAGAACCATCAGATGTTTCCAGG
GTGCCCCAAGGACCTGAAATGACCCTGTGCCTTATTTGAACTAACCAATCAGTTCGCTTCTCGCTTCTGT
TCGCGCGCTTCTGCTCCCCGAGCTCAATAAAAGAGCCCACAACCCCTCACTCGGGGCGCCAGTCCTCCGA
TTGACTGAGTCGCCCGGGTACCCGTGTATCCAATAAACCCTCTTGCAGTTGCATCCGACTTGTGGTCTCG
CTGTTCCTTGGGAGGGTCTCCTCTGAGTGATTGACTACCCGTCAGCGGGGGTCTTTCACATGCAGCATGT
ATCAAAATTAATTTGGTTTTTTTTCTTAAGTATTTACATTAAATGGCCATAGTTGCATTAATGAATCGGC
CAACGCGCGGGGAGAGGCGGTTTGCGTATTGGGCGCTCTTCCGCTTCCTCGCTCACTGACTCGCTGCGCT
CGGTCGTTCGGCTGCGGCGAGCGGTATCAGCTCACTCAAAGGCGGTAATACGGTTATCCACAGAATCAGG
GGATAACGCAGGAAAGAACATGTGAGCAAAAGGCCAGCAAAAGGCCAGGAACCGTAAAAAGGCCGCGTTG
CTGGCGTTTTTCCATAGGCTCCGCCCCCCTGACGAGCATCACAAAAATCGACGCTCAAGTCAGAGGTGGC
GAAACCCGACAGGACTATAAAGATACCAGGCGTTTCCCCCTGGAAGCTCCCTCGTGCGCTCTCCTGTTCC
GACCCTGCCGCTTACCGGATACCTGTCCGCCTTTCTCCCTTCGGGAAGCGTGGCGCTTTCTCATAGCTCA
CGCTGTAGGTATCTCAGTTCGGTGTAGGTCGTTCGCTCCAAGCTGGGCTGTGTGCACGAACCCCCCGTTC
AGCCCGACCGCTGCGCCTTATCCGGTAACTATCGTCTTGAGTCCAACCCGGTAAGACACGACTTATCGCC
ACTGGCAGCAGCCACTGGTAACAGGATTAGCAGAGCGAGGTATGTAGGCGGTGCTACAGAGTTCTTGAAG
TGGTGGCCTAACTACGGCTACACTAGAAGAACAGTATTTGGTATCTGCGCTCTGCTGAAGCCAGTTACCT
TCGGAAAAAGAGTTGGTAGCTCTTGATCCGGCAAACAAACCACCGCTGGTAGCGGTGGTTTTTTTGTTTG
CAAGCAGCAGATTACGCGCAGAAAAAAAGGATCTCAAGAAGAT
